>Addgene plasmid #182198 | pBac{Act88F-eGFP,attB,w+} | addgene full sequence | sequence record 357811 | Addgene NGS Result
TATTTGCTCCAATATATTTGTATATATTTCCCTCACAGCTATATTTATTCTAATTTAATATTATGACTTT
TTAAGGTAATTTTTTGTGACCTGTTCGGAGTGATTAGCGTTACAATTTGAACTGAAAGTGACATCCAGTG
TTTGTTCCTTGTGTAGATGCATCTCAAAAAAATGGTGGGCATAATAGTGTTGTTTATATATATCAAAAAT
AACAACTATAATAATAAGAATACATTTAATTTAGAAAATGCTTGGATTTCACTGGAACTAGGGCGCGCCT
CCGGAACATAATGGTGCAGGGCGCTGACTTCCGCGTTTCCAGACTTTACGAAACACGGAAACCGAAGACC
ATTCATGTTGTTGCTCAGGTCGCAGACGTTTTGCAGCAGCAGTCGCTTCACGTTCGCTCGCGTATCGGTG
ATTCATTCTGCTAACCAGTAAGGCAACCCCGCCAGCCTAGCCGGGTCCTCAACGACAGGAGCACGATCAT
GCGCACCCGTGGCCAGGGCCGCACATATGCAATGCTGGCAATGGTTGGTTAATTGCACTGATAAATGGTC
GGCACGGTGATTTCGCATCTTCGGGATTGCATCGGCGCCGCAATGCAAAGTGCAGCAGCATTCTGTAGAA
TGCGATTGCAAATGTGGATGCAGCTTCCTCGAGCACCGCGCGCGGAGATCTCGATCAACCTTGATGTTGA
TTTATAGGTGCCGCTCTGCTTGGCGCGTCTATTTTAGATTCGCCTCGCTGCGTGCCCGTTGAAATGTCCC
ATTCTCCCAGTCCCTGCCGCGGATGCCAATTGTCTTGCATCGATTTCGAACCCTCGACCGCCGGAGTATA
AATAGAGGCGCTTCGTCTACGGAGCGACAATTCAATTCAAACAAGCAAAGTGAACACGTCGCTAAGCGAA
AGCTAAGCAAATAAACAAGCGCAGCTGAACAAGCTAAACAATCTGCAGTAAAGTGCAAGTTAAAGTGAAT
CAATTAAAAGTAACCAGCAACCAAGTAAATCAACTGCAACTACTGAAATCTGCCAAGAAGTAATTATTGA
ATACAAGAAGAGAACTCTGAATAGATCTAAAAGGTAGGTTCAACCACTGATGCCTAGGCACACCGAAACG
ACTAACCCTAATTCTTATCCTTTACTTCAGGCGGCCGCGGCTCGAGGGTACCAATCAAACATGTCCAAAG
GTGAAGAACTGTTTACCGGAGTAGTCCCGATATTGGTTGAACTCGACGGCGATGTCAACGGTCATAAATT
CAGTGTGTCCGGCGAGGGTGAGGGCGACGCCACATACGGTAAGCTGACGTTGAAGTTCATATGCACCACG
GGCAAGCTGCCCGTGCCATGGCCGACGTTGGTCACGACGCTGACGTATGGTGTCCAGTGTTTCAGCCGTT
ACCCCGATCATATGAAGCAGCATGACTTTTTCAAGTCGGCGATGCCGGAGGGATACGTTCAAGAGAGGAC
CATTTTCTTCAAGGATGACGGCAACTATAAGACGCGAGCGGAGGTGAAATTTGAAGGCGACACACTCGTT
AACCGTATTGAGTTGAAGGGCATTGATTTTAAGGAGGATGGCAACATTCTGGGCCATAAGTTGGAATACA
ACTACAACTCGCATAATGTGTATATAATGGCAGATAAGCAGAAAAACGGAATAAAGGTTAACTTCAAGAT
TCGCCACAACATAGAGGACGGTTCCGTGCAACTTGCAGATCATTACCAACAGAACACACCCATTGGAGAT
GGCCCAGTTCTCTTGCCAGACAATCACTACCTTTCCACACAGTCCGCGTTGAGCAAGGACCCCAATGAAA
AGCGGGACCACATGGTGTTGCTGGAGTTTGTGACCGCAGCTGGTATTACACACGGCATGGATGAGCTCTA
CAAGTAATCTAGAGGATCTTTGTGAAGGAACCTTACTTCTGTGGTGTGACATAATTGGACAAACTACCTA
CAGAGATTTAAAGCTCTAAGGTAAATATAAAATTTTTAAGTGTATAATGTGTTAAACTACTGATTCTAAT
TGTTTGTGTATTTTAGATTCCAACCTATGGAACTGATGAATGGGAGCAGTGGTGGAATGCCTTTAATGAG
GAAAACCTGTTTTGCTCAGAAGAAATGCCATCTAGTGATGATGAGGCTACTGCTGACTCTCAACATTCTA
CTCCTCCAAAAAAGAAGAGAAAGGTAGAAGACCCCAAGGACTTTCCTTCAGAATTGCTAAGTTTTTTGAG
TCATGCTGTGTTTAGTAATAGAACTCTTGCTTGCTTTGCTATTTACACCACAAAGGAAAAAGCTGCACTG
CTATACAAGAAAATTATGGAAAAATATTTGATGTATAGTGCCTTGACTAGAGATCATAATCAGCCATACC
ACATTTGTAGAGGTTTTACTTGCTTTAAAAAACCTCCCACACCTCCCCCTGAACCTGAAACATAAAATGA
ATGCAATTGTTGTTGTTAACTTGTTTATTGCAGCTTATAATGGTTACAAATAAAGCAATAGCATCACAAA
TTTCACAAATAAAGCATTTTTTTCACTGCATTCTAGTTGTGGTTTGTCCAAACTCATCAATGTATCTTAT
CATGTCTGGATCGATCTGGCCGGCGATATCTATAACAAGAAAATATATATATAATAAGTTATCACGTAAG
TAGAACATGAAATAACAATATAATTATCGTATGAGTTAAATCTTAAAAGTCACGTAAAAGATAATCATGC
GTCATTTTGACTCACGCGGTCGTTATAGTTCAAAATCAGTGACACTTACCGCATTGACAAGCACGCCTCA
CGGGAGCTCCAAGCGGCGACTGAGATGTCCTAAATGCACAGCGACGGATTCGCGCTATTTAGAAAGAGAG
AGCAATATTTCAAGAATGCATGCGTCAATTTTACGCAGACTATCTTTCTAGGGGCCGGCCGTTTAAACGA
ATTCTTGAAGACGAAAGGGCCTCGTGATACGCCTATTTTTATAGGTTAATGTCATGATAATAATGGTTTC
TTAGACTCAGGTGGCACTTTTCGGGGAAATGTGCGCGGAACCCCTATTTGTTTATTTTTCTAAATACATT
CAAATATGTATCCGCTCATGAGACAATAACCCTGATAAATGCTTCAATAATATTGAAAAAGGAAGAGTAT
GAGTATTCAACATTTCCGTGTCGCCCTTATTCCCTTTTTTGCGGCATTTTGCCTTCCTGTTTTTGCTCAC
CCAGAAACGCTGGTGAAAGTAAAAGATGCTGAAGATCAGTTGGGTGCACGAGTGGGTTACATCGAACTGG
ATCTCAACAGCGGTAAGATCCTTGAGAGTTTTCGCCCCGAAGAACGTTTTCCAATGATGAGCACTTTTAA
AGTTCTGCTATGTGGCGCGGTATTATCCCGTATTGACGCCGGGCAAGAGCAACTCGGTCGCCGCATACAC
TATTCTCAGAATGACTTGGTTGAGTACTCACCAGTCACAGAAAAGCATCTTACGGATGGCATGACAGTAA
GAGAATTATGCAGTGCTGCCATAACCATGAGTGATAACACTGCGGCCAACTTACTTCTGACAACGATCGG
AGGACCGAAGGAGCTAACCGCTTTTTTGCACAACATGGGGGATCATGTAACTCGCCTTGATCGTTGGGAA
CCGGAGCTGAATGAAGCCATACCAAACGACGAGCGTGACACCACGATGCCTGTAGCAATGGCAACAACGT
TGCGCAAACTATTAACTGGCGAACTACTTACTCTAGCTTCCCGGCAACAATTAATAGACTGGATGGAGGC
GGATAAAGTTGCAGGACCACTTCTGCGCTCGGCCCTTCCGGCTGGCTGGTTTATTGCTGATAAATCTGGA
GCCGGTGAGCGTGGGTCTCGCGGTATCATTGCAGCACTGGGGCCAGATGGTAAGCCCTCCCGTATCGTAG
TTATCTACACGACGGGGAGTCAGGCAACTATGGATGAACGAAATAGACAGATCGCTGAGATAGGTGCCTC
ACTGATTAAGCATTGGTAACTGTCAGACCAAGTTTACTCATATATACTTTAGATTGATTTAAAACTTCAT
TTTTAATTTAAAAGGATCTAGGTGAAGATCCTTTTTGATAATCTCATGACCAAAATCCCTTAACGTGAGT
TTTCGTTCCACTGAGCGTCAGACCCCGTAGAAAAGATCAAAGGATCTTCTTGAGATCCTTTTTTTCTGCG
CGTAATCTGCTGCTTGCAAACAAAAAAACCACCGCTACCAGCGGTGGTTTGTTTGCCGGATCAAGAGCTA
CCAACTCTTTTTCCGAAGGTAACTGGCTTCAGCAGAGCGCAGATACCAAATACTGTTCTTCTAGTGTAGC
CGTAGTTAGGCCACCACTTCAAGAACTCTGTAGCACCGCCTACATACCTCGCTCTGCTAATCCTGTTACC
AGTGGCTGCTGCCAGTGGCGATAAGTCGTGTCTTACCGGGTTGGACTCAAGACGATAGTTACCGGATAAG
GCGCAGCGGTCGGGCTGAACGGGGGGTTCGTGCACACAGCCCAGCTTGGAGCGAACGACCTACACCGAAC
TGAGATACCTACAGCGTGAGCTATGAGAAAGCGCCACGCTTCCCGAAGGGAGAAAGGCGGACAGGTATCC
GGTAAGCGGCAGGGTCGGAACAGGAGAGCGCACGAGGGAGCTTCCAGGGGGAAACGCCTGGTATCTTTAT
AGTCCTGTCGGGTTTCGCCACCTCTGACTTGAGCGTCGATTTTTGTGATGCTCGTCAGGGGGGCGGAGCC
TATGGAAAAACGCCAGCAACGCGGCCTTTTTACGGTTCCTGGCCTTTTGCTGGCCTTTTGCTCACATGTT
ACCGCCCTAGAAAGATAATCATATTGTGACGTACGTTAAAGATAATCATGCGTAAAATTGACGCATGTGT
TTTATCGGTCTGTATATCGAGGTTTATTTATTAATTTGAATAGATATTAAGTTTTATTATATTTACACTT
ACATACTAATAATAAATTCAACAAACAATTTATTTATGTTTATTTATTTATTAAAAAAAAACAAAAACTC
AAAATTTCTTCTATAAAGTAACAAAACTTTTAAACATTCTCTCTTTTACAAAAATAAACTTATTTTGTAC
TTTAAAAACAGTCATGTTGTATTATAAAATAAGTAATTAGCTTAACTTATACATAATAGAAACAAATTAT
ACTTATTAGTCAGTCAGAAACAACTTTGGCACATATCAATATTATGCTCTCGACAAATAACTTTTTTGCA
TTTTTTGCACGATGCATTTGCCTTTCGCCTTATTTTAGAGGGGCAGTAAGTACAGTAAGTACGTTTTTTC
ATTACTGGCTCTTCAGTACTGTCATCCGATGTACCAGGCACTTCATTTGGCAAAATATTAGAGATATTAT
CGCGCAAATATCTCTTCAAAGTAGGAGCTTCTAAACGCTTACGCATAAACGATGACGTCAGGCTCATGTA
AAGGTTTCTCATAAATTTTTTGCGACTTTGAACCTTTTCTCCCTTGCTACTGACATTATGGCTGTATATA
ATAAAAGAATTTATGCAGGCAATGTTTATCATTCCGTACAATAATGCCATAGGCCACCTATTCGTCTTCC
TACTGCAGGTCATCACAGAACACATTTGGTCTAGCGTGTCCACTCCGCCTTTAGTTTGATTATAATACAT
AACCATTTGCGGTTTACCGGTACTTTCGTTGATAGAAGCATCCTCATCACAAGATGATAATAAGTATACC
ATCTTAGCTGGCTTCGGTTTATATGAGACGAGAGTAAGGGGTCCGTCAAAACAAAACATCGATGTTCCCA
CTGGCCTGGAGCGACTGTTTTTCAGTACTTCCGGTATCTCGCGTTTGTTTGATCGCACGGTTCCCACGAT
GTAGGTCACGGTCTCGAAGCCGCGGTGCGGGTGCCAGGGCGTGCCCTTGGGCTCCCCGGGCGCGTACTCC
ACCTCACCCATCTGGTCCATCATGATGAACGGGTCGAGGTGGCGGTAGTTGATCCCGGCGAACGCGCGGC
GCACCGGGAAGCCCTCGCCCTCGAAACCGCTGGGCGCGGTGGTCACGGTGAGCACGGGACGTGCGACGGC
GTCGGCGGGTGCGGATACGCGGGGCAGCGTCAGCGGGTTCTCGACGGTCACGGCGGGCATGTCGACAAGC
CGAACATATGGGCGCGCCTAGTATGTATGTAAGTTAATAAAACCCATTTTTGCGGAAAGTAGATAAAAAA
AACATTTTTTTTTTTTACTGCACTGGATATCATTGAACTTATCTGATCAGTTTTAAATTTACTTCGATCC
AAGGGTATTTGATGTACCAGGTTCTTTCGATTACCTCTCACTCAAAATGACATTCCACTCAAAGTCAGCG
CTGTTTGCCTCCTTCTCTGTCCACAGAAATATCGCCGTCTCTTTCGCCGCTGCGTCCGCTATCTCTTTCG
CCACCGTTTGTAGCGTTACGTAGCGTCAATGTCCGCCTTCAGTTGCATTTTGTCAGCGGTTTCGTGACGA
AGCTCCAAGCGGTTTACGCCATCAATTAAACACAAAGTGCTGTGCCAAAACTCCTCTCGCTTCTTATTTT
TGTTTGTTTTTTGAGTGATTGGGGTGGTGATTGGTTTTGGGTGGGTAAGCAGGGGAAAGTGTGAAAAATC
CCGGCAATGGGCCAAGAGGATCAGGAGCTATTAATTCGCGGAGGCAGCAAACACCCATCTGCCGAGCATC
TGAACAATGTGAGTAGTACATGTGCATACATCTTAAGTTCACTTGATCTATAGGAACTGCGATTGCAACA
TCAAATTGTCTGCGGCGTGAGAACTGCGACCCACAAAAATCCCAAACCGCAATTGCACAAACAAATAGTG
ACACGAAACAGATTATTCTGGTAGCTGTTCTCGCTATATAAGACAATTTTTGAGATCATATCATGATCAA
GACATCTAAAGGCATTCATTTTCGACTATATTCTTTTTTACAAAAAATATAACAACCAGATATTTTAAGC
TGATCCTAGATGCACAAAAAATAAATAAAAGTATAAACCTACTTCGTAGGATACTTCGGGGTACTTTTTG
TTCGGGGTTAGATGAGCATAACGCTTGTAGTTGATATTTGAGATCCCCTATCATTGCAGGGTGACAGCGG
AGCGGCTTCGCAGAGCTGCATTAACCAGGGCTTCGGGCAGGCCAAAAACTACGGCACGCTCCGGCCACCC
AGTCCGCCGGAGGACTCCGGTTCAGGGAGCGGCCAACTAGCCGAGAACCTCACCTATGCCTGGCACAATA
TGGACATCTTTGGGGCGGTCAATCAGCCGGGCTCCGGATGGCGGCAGCTGGTCAACCGGACACGCGGACT
ATTCTGCAACGAGCGACACATACCGGCGCCCAGGAAACATTTGCTCAAGAACGGTGAGTTTCTATTCGCA
GTCGGCTGATCTGTGTGAAATCTTAATAAAGGGTCCAATTACCAATTTGAAACTCAGTTTGCGGCGTGGC
CTATCCGGGCGAACTTTTGGCCGTGATGGGCAGTTCCGGTGCCGGAAAGACGACCCTGCTGAATGCCCTT
GCCTTTCGATCGCCGCAGGGCATCCAAGTATCGCCATCCGGGATGCGACTGCTCAATGGCCAACCTGTGG
ACGCCAAGGAGATGCAGGCCAGGTGCGCCTATGTCCAGCAGGATGACCTCTTTATCGGCTCCCTAACGGC
CAGGGAACACCTGATTTTCCAAGCCATGGTGCGGATGCCACGACATCTGACCTATCGGCAGCGAGTGGCC
CGCGTGGATCAGGTGATCCAGGAGCTTTCGCTCAGCAAATGTCAGCACACGATCATCGGTGTGCCCGGCA
GGGTGAAAGGTCTGTCCGGCGGAGAAAGGAAGCGTCTGGCATTCGCCTCCGAGGCTCTAACCGATCCGCC
GCTTCTGATCTGCGATGAGCCCACCTCCGGACTGGACTCCTTTACCGCCCACAGCGTCGTCCAGGTGCTG
AAGAAGCTGTCGCAGAAGGGCAAGACCGTCATCCTGACCATTCATCAGCCGTCTTCCGAGCTGTTTGAGC
TCTTTGACAAGATCCTTCTGATGGCCGAGGGCAGGGTAGCTTTCTTGGGCACTCCCAGCGAAGCCGTCGA
CTTCTTTTCCTAGTGAGTTCGATGTGTTTATTAAGGGTATCTAGTATTACATAACATCTCAACTCCTATC
CAGCGTGGGTGCCCAGTGTCCTACCAACTACAATCCGGCGGACTTTTACGTACAGGTGTTGGCCGTTGTG
CCCGGACGGGAGATCGAGTCCCGTGATCGGATCGCCAAGATATGCGACAATTTTGCCATTAGCAAAGTAG
CCCGGGATATGGAGCAGTTGTTGGCCACCAAAAATCTGGAGAAGCCACTGGAGCAGCCGGAGAATGGGTA
CACCTACAAGGCCACCTGGTTCATGCAGTTCCGGGCGGTCCTGTGGCGATCCTGGCTGTCGGTGCTCAAG
GAACCACTCCTCGTAAAAGTGCGACTTATTCAGACAACGGTGAGTGGTTCCAGTGGAAACAAATGATATA
ACGCTTACAATTCTTGGAAACAAATTCGCTAGATTTTAGATAGAATTGCCTGATTCCACACCCTTCTTAG
TTTTTTTCAATGAGATGTATAGTTTATAGTTTTGCAGAAGATAAATAAATTTCATTTAACTCGCGAATAT
TAATGAGATGCGAGTAACATTTTAATTTGCAGATGGTTGCCATCTTGATTGGCCTCATCTTTTTGGGCCA
ACAACTCACGCAAGTGGGTGTGATGAATATCAACGGAGCCATCTTCCTCTTCCTGACCAACATGACCTTT
CAAAACGTCTTTGCCACGATAAATGTAAGTCATGTTTAGAATACATTTGCATTTCAATAATTTACTAACT
TTCTAATGAATCGATTCGATTTAGGTGTTCACCTCAGAGCTGCCAGTTTTTATGAGGGAGGCCCGAAGTC
GACTTTATCGCTGTGACACATACTTTCTGGGCAAAACGATTGCCGAATTGCCGCTTTTTCTCACAGTGCC
ACTGGTCTTCACGGCGATTGCCTATCCGATGATCGGACTGCGGGCCGGAGTGCTGCACTTCTTCAACTGC
CTGGCGCTGGTCACTCTGGTGGCCAATGTGTCAACGTCCTTCGGATATCTAATATCCTGCGCCAGCTCCT
CGACCTCGATGGCGCTGTCTGTGGGTCCGCCGGTTATCATACCATTCCTGCTCTTTGGCGGCTTCTTCTT
GAACTCGGGCTCGGTGCCAGTATACCTCAAATGGTTGTCGTACCTCTCATGGTTCCGTTACGCCAACGAG
GGTCTGCTGATTAACCAATGGGCGGACGTGGAGCCGGGCGAAATTAGCTGCACATCGTCGAACACCACGT
GCCCCAGTTCGGGCAAGGTCATCCTGGAGACGCTTAACTTCTCCGCCGCCGATCTGCCGCTGGACTACGT
GGGTCTGGCCATTCTCATCGTGAGCTTCCGGGTGCTCGCATATCTGGCTCTAAGACTTCGGGCCCGACGC
AAGGAGTAGCCGACATATATCCGAAATAACTGCTTGTTTTTTTTTTTTACCATTATTACCATCGTGTTTA
CTGTTTATTGCCCCCTCAAAAAGCTAATGTAATTATATTTGTGCCAATAAAAACAAGATATGACCTATAG
AATACAAGTATTTCCCCTTCGAACATCCCCACAAGTAGACTTTGGATTTGTCTTCTAACCAAAAGACTTA
CACACCTGCATACCTTACATCAAAAACTCGTTTATCGCTACATAAAACACCGGGATATATTTTTTATATA
CATACTTTTCAAATCGCGCGCCCTCTTCATAATTCACCTCCACCACACCACGTTTCGTAGTTGCTCTTTC
GCTGTCTCCCACCCGCTCTCCGCAACACATTCACCTTTTGTTCGACGACCTTGGAGCGACTGTCGTTAGT
TCCGCGCGATTCGGTTCGCTCAAATGGTTCCGAGTGGTTCATTTCGTCTCAATAGAAATTAGTAATAAAT
ATTTGTATGTACAATT
Features (pLannotate 1.2.2; 15 found; start..end, strand, type, name):
    276..431     +  CDS            YPB1_ECOLX (fragment): Protein predicted: Swiss-Prot protein existence level 4. From Escherichia coli.
    831..1069    +  promoter       hsp70 promoter: Drosophila melanogaster hsp70Bb promoter
   1084..1150    +  intron         Mhc intron: modified Drosophila myosin heavy chain intron 16 (Pfeiffer et al., 2010)
   1181..1894    +  CDS            GFP (S65T): GFP (S65T) is a basic (constitutively fluorescent) green fluorescent protein published in 1995, derived from Aequorea victoria.
   1905..1979    +  CDS            small t antigen (fragment): SV40 (simian virus 40) small t antigen
   1981..2046    +  intron         small t intron: SV40 (simian virus 40) small t antigen intron
   2176..2196    +  CDS            SV40 NLS: nuclear localization signal of SV40 (simian virus 40) large T antigen
   2203..2337    +  CDS            LT_POVHA (fragment): Protein inferred from homology: Swiss-Prot protein existence level 3. Isoform large T antigen is a key early protein essential for both driving viral replication and inducing cellular transformation. Plays a role in viral genome replication by driving entry of quiescent cells into the cell cycle and by autoregulating the synthesis of viral early mRNA. Displays highly oncogenic activities by corrupting the host cellular checkpoint mechanisms that guard cell division and the transcription, replication, and repair of DNA. Participates in the modulation of cellular gene expression preceeding viral
   2362..2445    +  CDS            large T antigen (fragment): large T antigen from SV40 (simian virus 40)
   2468..2602    +  polyA_signal   SV40 poly(A) signal: SV40 polyadenylation signal
   3044..3148    +  promoter       AmpR promoter: bla
   3149..4009    +  CDS            AmpR: β-lactamase; bla; confers resistance to ampicillin, carbenicillin, and related antibiotics
   4180..4768    +  rep_origin     ori: high-copy-number ColE1/pMB1/pBR322/pUC origin of replication
   5893..5962    +  protein_bind   attB: attB site for the φC31 integrase (Groth et al., 2000) phage φC31 integrase
   6178..271     +  gene           mini-white (across the origin): white; This modified version of the white gene lacks part of the first intron.
