[The description below was written by a language model from this plasmid's Addgene catalogue record and pLannotate feature annotations shown in this document.]
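Description:
pBac{Act88F-eGFP,attB,w+} is a roughly 10 kb insect transgenesis plasmid built on a pBR322-type backbone. It is propagated in E. coli at high copy through a ColE1/pMB1-family origin and selected with ampicillin via the β-lactamase gene and its native promoter. The "pBac" in the name implies a piggyBac transposon vector, but the automated feature table does not annotate the piggyBac terminal repeats, so their position relative to the cargo cannot be confirmed from the record.

The payload is a green fluorescent reporter described as EGFP driven by the Act88F enhancer. The enhancer itself is not annotated. It presumably lies in the unannotated stretch upstream of the Drosophila hsp70Bb promoter, which in this kind of design typically serves as the basal promoter on which an enhancer acts. Downstream of the promoter are a modified myosin heavy chain intron, commonly included to boost expression, and the GFP coding sequence (called as GFP S65T by the annotation tool). These are followed by an SV40 3' region containing the small t intron and the polyadenylation signal. The small t, large T and NLS "CDS" hits in that region are fragments of this SV40 terminator segment rather than expressed fusion partners.

Two further elements are a mini-white gene, which acts as a visible eye-colour marker for identifying transformants in a white mutant background, and a φC31 attB site, which allows integrase-mediated recombination with attP sites. The associated publication concerns transgenic tools for targeted chromosome rearrangements and for building balancer chromosomes in non-melanogaster Drosophila species. In that setting, the construct provides a chromosomal insertion that can be scored by both fluorescence and eye colour.
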