Addgene plasmid #182198: pBac{Act88F-eGFP,attB,w+}
Purpose: EGFP driven by Act88F enhancer
Depositing lab: David Stern. Depositing organization: HHMI, Janelia Research Campus. Publication: Transgenic tools for targeted chromosome rearrangements allow construction of balancer chromosomes in non-melanogaster Drosophila species. Stern DL. G3 (Bethesda). 2022 Feb 10. pii: 6526388. doi: 10.1093/g3journal/jkac030. PubMed 35143616.
Backbone
  Vector backbone: pBR322
  Vector type: Insect Expression
Growth in bacteria
  Bacterial resistance: Ampicillin, 100 μg/mL
  Growth temperature: 37°C
  Growth strain: DH5alpha
  Copy number: High Copy
Gene/Insert
  Gene/Insert name: EGFP
  Species: Other
  Cloning method: Gibson Cloning
Terms and licenses: Academic/Nonprofit Terms; Industry Terms: Not Available to Industry
Depositor comments: Please visit https://www.biorxiv.org/content/10.1101/2021.11.18.469106v1.full for bioRxiv preprint.
How to cite: pBac{Act88F-eGFP,attB,w+} was a gift from David Stern (Addgene plasmid # 182198 ; http://n2t.net/addgene:182198 ; RRID:Addgene_182198)
